Addgene plasmid #137888: pGEL079
Purpose: (Empty Backbone) iSTU-CRISPR/Cas9 with StIV2 intron, RZ structure backbone
Depositing lab: Yong Zhang. Depositing organization: University of Electronic Science and Technology of China. Publication: Intron-Based Single Transcript Unit CRISPR Systems for Plant Genome Editing. Zhong Z, Liu S, Liu X, Liu B, Tang X, Ren Q, Zhou J, Zheng X, Qi Y, Zhang Y. Rice (N Y). 2020 Feb 3;13(1):8. doi: 10.1186/s12284-020-0369-8. PubMed 32016614.
Backbone
  Vector backbone: pZHY988
  Vector type: Plant Expression, CRISPR
Growth in bacteria
  Bacterial resistance: Kanamycin, 50 μg/mL
  Growth temperature: 37°C
  Growth strain: ccdB Survival
  Copy number: High Copy
Gene/Insert
  Gene/Insert name: None
Terms and licenses: Academic/Nonprofit Terms; Industry Terms: Not Available to Industry
How to cite: pGEL079 was a gift from Yong Zhang (Addgene plasmid # 137888 ; http://n2t.net/addgene:137888 ; RRID:Addgene_137888)
