[The description below was written by a language model from this plasmid's Addgene catalogue record and pLannotate feature annotations shown in this document.]
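Description:
pGEL079 is an empty-backbone plant CRISPR/Cas9 binary vector of about 15.2 kb, built on pZHY988 and designed for Agrobacterium-mediated T-DNA delivery. It implements an intron-based single transcript unit (iSTU) design, in which Cas9 and the guide RNA come from one Pol II transcript. The vector backbone carries a high-copy ColE1/pUC-type origin with the pBR322 bom site for propagation in E. coli. The pVS1 oriV, RepA and StaA functions provide replication and stable maintenance in Agrobacterium, and a kanamycin resistance gene (aphA-3) provides bacterial selection. The record lists a ccdB-tolerant strain for growth, although no ccdB cassette appears among the annotated features.

Between the nopaline-type left and right T-DNA borders, the maize polyubiquitin promoter drives a Streptococcus pyogenes Cas9 coding sequence that is terminated by the Arabidopsis HSP18.2 terminator. The Cas9 reading frame is annotated as two fragments interrupted by a region that contains an SpCas9 gRNA scaffold, a hammerhead ribozyme fragment derived from the tobacco ringspot virus satellite RNA, and sequence from the modified potato ST-LS1 IV2 intron. In this arrangement the guide RNA unit sits inside the intron. Splicing restores the Cas9 mRNA, while ribozyme (RZ) self-cleavage is intended to release the guide from the excised intron RNA. No spacer or target is recorded, so users are expected to clone in their own guide sequence; the cloning site itself is not annotated.

A second, oppositely oriented cassette provides plant selection, with an enhanced CaMV 35S promoter driving a hygromycin phosphotransferase gene followed by the CaMV poly(A) signal. The depositor sequence and the repository's sequencing result differ by only a few bases in length and give the same feature map. The associated work concerns plant genome editing and was published in a rice-focused journal.
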