Features (pLannotate 1.2.2; 20 found; start..end, strand, type, name):
      8..2004    +  promoter       Ubi promoter: maize polyubiquitin gene promoter
   2029..3471    +  CDS            cas9 (fragment): CAS9_STRP1 - Also known as csn1 From Streptococcus pyogenes serotype M1.
   3519..3594    +  misc_RNA       gRNA scaffold: guide RNA scaffold for the Streptococcus pyogenes CRISPR/Cas9 system
   3598..3645    +  misc_RNA       sTRSV HHRz (fragment): hammerhead ribozyme from the tobacco ringspot virus satellite RNA (Khvorova et al., 2003)
   3650..3820    +  intron         IV2 intron (fragment): modified second intron of the potato ST-LS1 gene (Vancanneyt et al., 1990)
   3818..6484    +  CDS            cas9 (fragment): CAS9_STRP1 - Also known as csn1 From Streptococcus pyogenes serotype M1.
   6528..6776    +  terminator     HSP terminator: efficient transcription terminator from the Arabidopsis thaliana heat shock protein 18.2 gene (Nagaya et al., 2010)
   6797..6821    +  misc_feature   RB T-DNA repeat: right border repeat from nopaline C58 T-DNA
   7160..7561    +  CDS            Y4CG_SINFN (fragment): Protein inferred from homology: Swiss-Prot protein existence level 3. From Sinorhizobium fredii (strain NBRC 101917 / NGR234).
   8121..8750    +  CDS            pVS1 StaA: stability protein from the Pseudomonas plasmid pVS1 (Heeb et al., 2000)
   9183..10251   +  CDS            pVS1 RepA (fragment): replication protein from the Pseudomonas plasmid pVS1 (Heeb et al., 2000)
  10317..10511   +  rep_origin     pVS1 oriV: origin of replication for the Pseudomonas plasmid pVS1 (Heeb et al., 2000)
  10714..10753   +  CDS            rop (fragment): Rop protein, which maintains plasmids at low copy number; rop
  10855..10995   +  misc_feature   bom: basis of mobility region from pBR322
  11181..11769   -  rep_origin     ori: high-copy-number ColE1/pMB1/pBR322/pUC origin of replication
  11856..12650   -  CDS            KanR: aminoglycoside phosphotransferase; aphA-3; confers resistance to kanamycin
  13075..13099   +  misc_feature   LB T-DNA repeat: left border repeat from nopaline C58 T-DNA
  13177..13351   -  polyA_signal   CaMV poly(A) signal: cauliflower mosaic virus polyadenylation signal
  13392..14402   -  CDS            HygR: aminoglycoside phosphotransferase from E. coli; aph(4)-Ia; confers resistance to hygromycin
  14441..15118   -  promoter       CaMV 35S promoter (enhanced): cauliflower mosaic virus 35S promoter with a duplicated enhancer region
>Addgene plasmid #137888 | pGEL079 | depositor full sequence | sequence record 266262 | pGEL079 sequence 15190 bps
GGCGCGCCTGCAGTGCAGCGTGACCCGGTCGTGCCCCTCTCTTGAGATAATGAGCATTGCATGTCTAAGT
TATAAAAAATTACCACATATTTTTTTTGTCACACTTGTTTGAAGTGCAGTTTATCTATCTTTATACATAT
ATTTAAACTTTACTCTACGAATAATATAATCTATAGTACTACAATAATATCAGTGTTTTAGAGAATCATA
TAAATGAACAGTTAGACATGGTCTAAAGGACAATTGAGTATTTTGACAACAGGACTCTACAGTTTTATCT
TTTTAGTGTGCATGTGTTCTCCTTTTTTTTTGCAAATAGCTTCACCTATATAATACTTCATCCATTTTAT
TAGTACATCCATTTAGGGTTTAGGGTTAATGGTTTTTATAGACTAATTTTTTTAGTACATCTATTTTATT
CTATTTTAGCCTCTAAATTAAGAAAACTAAAACTCTATTTTAGTTTTTTTATTTAATAATTTAGATATAA
AATAGAATAAAATAAAGTGACTAAAAATTAAACAAATACCCTTTAAGAAATTAAAAAAACTAAGGAAACA
TTTTTCTTGTTTCGAGTAGATAATGCCAGCCTGTTAAACGCCGTCGACGAGTCTAACGGACACCAACCAG
CGAACCAGCAGCGTCGCGTCGGGCCAAGCGAAGCAGACGGCACGGCATCTCTGTCGCTGCCTCTGGACCC
CTCTCGAGAGTTCCGCTCCACCGTTGGACTTGCTCCGCTGTCGGCATCCAGAAATTGCGTGGCGGAGCGG
CAGACGTGAGCCGGCACGGCAGGCGGCCTCCTCCTCCTCTCACGGCACCGGCAGCTACGGGGGATTCCTT
TCCCACCGCTCCTTCGCTTTCCCTTCCTCGCCCGCCGTAATAAATAGACACCCCCTCCACACCCTCTTTC
CCCAACCTCGTGTTGTTCGGAGCGCACACACACACAACCAGAACTCCCCCAAATCCACCCGTCGGCACCT
CCGCTTCAAGGTACGCCGCTCGTCCTCCCCCCCCCCCCCTCTCTACCTTCTCAAGATCGGCGTTCCGGTC
CATGGTTAGGGCCCGGTAGTTCTACTTCTGTTCATGTTTGTGTTAGATCCGTGTTTGTGTTAGATCCGTG
CTACTAGCGTTCGTACACGGATGCGACCTGTACGTCAGACACGTTCTGATTGCTAACTTGCCAGTGTTTC
TCTTTGGGGAATCCTGGGATGGCTCTAGCCGTTCCGCAGACGGGATCGATTTCATGATTTTTTTTGTTTC
GTTGCATAGGGTTTGGTTTGCCCTTTTCCTTTATTTCAATATATGCCGTGCACTTGTTTGTCGGGTCATC
TTTTCATGCTTTTTTTTGTCTTGGTTGTGATGATGTGGTCTGGTTGGGCGGTCGTTCAAGATCGGAGTAG
AATTAATTCTGTTTCAAACTACCTGGTGGATTTATTAATTTTGGATCTGTATGTGTGTGCCATACATATT
CATAGTTACGAATTGAAGATGATGGATGGAAATATCGATCTAGGATAGGTATACATGTTGATGCGGGTTT
TACTGATGCATATACAGAGATGCTTTTTGTTCGCTTGGTTGTGATGATGTGGTGTGGTTGGGCGGTCGTT
CATTCGTTCAAGATCGGAGTAGAATACTGTTTCAAACTACCTGGTGTATTTATTAATTTTGGAACTGTAT
GTGTGTGTCATACATCTTCATAGTTACGAGTTTAAGATGGATGGAAATATCGATCTAGGATAGGTATACA
TGTTGATGTGGGTTTTACTGATGCATATACATGATGGCATATGCAGCATCTATTCATATGCTCTAACCTT
GAGTACCTATCTATTATAATAAACAAGTATGTTTTATAATTATTTTGATCTTGATATACTTGGATGATGG
CATATGCAGCAGCTATATGTGGATTTTTTTAGCCCTGCCTTCATACGCTATTTATTTGCTTGGTACTGTT
TCTTTTGTCGATGCTCACCCTGTTGTTTGGTGTTACTTCTGCAGCCTGCAGGTAGATCGCTCGTCGACAT
GGATAAGAAGTACTCTATCGGACTCGATATCGGAACTAACTCTGTGGGATGGGCTGTGATCACCGATGAG
TACAAGGTGCCATCTAAGAAGTTCAAGGTTCTCGGAAACACCGATAGGCACTCTATCAAGAAAAACCTTA
TCGGTGCTCTCCTCTTCGATTCTGGTGAAACTGCTGAGGCTACCAGACTCAAGAGAACCGCTAGAAGAAG
GTACACCAGAAGAAAGAACAGGATCTGCTACCTCCAAGAGATCTTCTCTAACGAGATGGCTAAAGTGGAT
GATTCATTCTTCCACAGGCTCGAAGAGTCATTCCTCGTGGAAGAAGATAAGAAGCACGAGAGGCACCCTA
TCTTCGGAAACATCGTTGATGAGGTGGCATACCACGAGAAGTACCCTACTATCTACCACCTCAGAAAGAA
GCTCGTTGATTCTACTGATAAGGCTGATCTCAGGCTCATCTACCTCGCTCTCGCTCACATGATCAAGTTC
AGAGGACACTTCCTCATCGAGGGTGATCTCAACCCTGATAACTCTGATGTGGATAAGTTGTTCATCCAGC
TCGTGCAGACCTACAACCAGCTTTTCGAAGAGAACCCTATCAACGCTTCAGGTGTGGATGCTAAGGCTAT
CCTCTCTGCTAGGCTCTCTAAGTCAAGAAGGCTTGAGAACCTCATTGCTCAGCTCCCTGGTGAGAAGAAG
AACGGACTTTTCGGAAACTTGATCGCTCTCTCTCTCGGACTCACCCCTAACTTCAAGTCTAACTTCGATC
TCGCTGAGGATGCAAAGCTCCAGCTCTCAAAGGATACCTACGATGATGATCTCGATAACCTCCTCGCTCA
GATCGGAGATCAGTACGCTGATTTGTTCCTCGCTGCTAAGAACCTCTCTGATGCTATCCTCCTCAGTGAT
ATCCTCAGAGTGAACACCGAGATCACCAAGGCTCCACTCTCAGCTTCTATGATCAAGAGATACGATGAGC
ACCACCAGGATCTCACACTTCTCAAGGCTCTTGTTAGACAGCAGCTCCCAGAGAAGTACAAAGAGATTTT
CTTCGATCAGTCTAAGAACGGATACGCTGGTTACATCGATGGTGGTGCATCTCAAGAAGAGTTCTACAAG
TTCATCAAGCCTATCCTCGAGAAGATGGATGGAACCGAGGAACTCCTCGTGAAGCTCAATAGAGAGGATC
TTCTCAGAAAGCAGAGGACCTTCGATAACGGATCTATCCCTCATCAGATCCACCTCGGAGAGTTGCACGC
TATCCTTAGAAGGCAAGAGGATTTCTACCCATTCCTCAAGGATAACAGGGAAAAGATTGAGAAGATTCTC
ACCTTCAGAATCCCTTACTACGTGGGACCTCTCGCTAGAGGAAACTCAAGATTCGCTTGGATGACCAGAA
AGTCTGAGGAAACCATCACCCCTTGGAACTTCGAAGAGGTAAGTTTCTGCTTCTACCGCTTTTGTCACCG
GAGGAGACCGGGGTCTCAGTTTTAGAGCTAGAAATAGCAAGTTAAAATAAGGCTAGTCCGTTATCAACTT
GAAAAAGTGGCACCGAGTCGGTGCTTTTGTCACCGGATGTGTTTTCCGGTCTGATGAGTCCGTGAGGACG
AAACAAAAGCTTTGATATATATATAATAATTATCATTAATTAGTAGTAATATAATATTTCAAATATTTTT
TTCAAAATAAAAGAATGTAGTATATAGCAATTGCTTTTCTGTAGTTTATAAGTGTGTATATTTTAATTTA
TAACTTTTCTAATATATGACCAAAATTTGTTGATGTGCAGGTGGTGGATAAGGGTGCTAGTGCTCAGTCT
TTCATCGAGAGGATGACCAACTTCGATAAGAACCTTCCAAACGAGAAGGTGCTCCCTAAGCACTCTTTGC
TCTACGAGTACTTCACCGTGTACAACGAGTTGACCAAGGTTAAGTACGTGACCGAGGGAATGAGGAAGCC
TGCTTTTTTGTCAGGTGAGCAAAAGAAGGCTATCGTTGATCTCTTGTTCAAGACCAACAGAAAGGTGACC
GTGAAGCAGCTCAAAGAGGATTACTTCAAGAAAATCGAGTGCTTCGATTCAGTTGAGATTTCTGGTGTTG
AGGATAGGTTCAACGCATCTCTCGGAACCTACCACGATCTCCTCAAGATCATTAAGGATAAGGATTTCTT
GGATAACGAGGAAAACGAGGATATCTTGGAGGATATCGTTCTTACCCTCACCCTCTTTGAAGATAGAGAG
ATGATTGAAGAAAGGCTCAAGACCTACGCTCATCTCTTCGATGATAAGGTGATGAAGCAGTTGAAGAGAA
GAAGATACACTGGTTGGGGAAGGCTCTCAAGAAAGCTCATTAACGGAATCAGGGATAAGCAGTCTGGAAA
GACAATCCTTGATTTCCTCAAGTCTGATGGATTCGCTAACAGAAACTTCATGCAGCTCATCCACGATGAT
TCTCTCACCTTTAAAGAGGATATCCAGAAGGCTCAGGTTTCAGGACAGGGTGATAGTCTCCATGAGCATA
TCGCTAACCTCGCTGGATCTCCTGCAATCAAGAAGGGAATCCTCCAGACTGTGAAGGTTGTGGATGAGTT
GGTGAAGGTGATGGGAAGGCATAAGCCTGAGAACATCGTGATCGAAATGGCTAGAGAGAACCAGACCACT
CAGAAGGGACAGAAGAACTCTAGGGAAAGGATGAAGAGGATCGAGGAAGGTATCAAAGAGCTTGGATCTC
AGATCCTCAAAGAGCACCCTGTTGAGAACACTCAGCTCCAGAATGAGAAGCTCTACCTCTACTACCTCCA
GAACGGAAGGGATATGTATGTGGATCAAGAGTTGGATATCAACAGGCTCTCTGATTACGATGTTGATCAT
ATCGTGCCACAGTCATTCTTGAAGGATGATTCTATCGATAACAAGGTGCTCACCAGGTCTGATAAGAACA
GGGGTAAGAGTGATAACGTGCCAAGTGAAGAGGTTGTGAAGAAAATGAAGAACTATTGGAGGCAGCTCCT
CAACGCTAAGCTCATCACTCAGAGAAAGTTCGATAACTTGACTAAGGCTGAGAGGGGAGGACTCTCTGAA
TTGGATAAGGCAGGATTCATCAAGAGGCAGCTTGTGGAAACCAGGCAGATCACTAAGCACGTTGCACAGA
TCCTCGATTCTAGGATGAACACCAAGTACGATGAGAACGATAAGTTGATCAGGGAAGTGAAGGTTATCAC
CCTCAAGTCAAAGCTCGTGTCTGATTTCAGAAAGGATTTCCAATTCTACAAGGTGAGGGAAATCAACAAC
TACCACCACGCTCACGATGCTTACCTTAACGCTGTTGTTGGAACCGCTCTCATCAAGAAGTATCCTAAGC
TCGAGTCAGAGTTCGTGTACGGTGATTACAAGGTGTACGATGTGAGGAAGATGATCGCTAAGTCTGAGCA
AGAGATCGGAAAGGCTACCGCTAAGTATTTCTTCTACTCTAACATCATGAATTTCTTCAAGACCGAGATT
ACCCTCGCTAACGGTGAGATCAGAAAGAGGCCACTCATCGAGACAAACGGTGAAACAGGTGAGATCGTGT
GGGATAAGGGAAGGGATTTCGCTACCGTTAGAAAGGTGCTCTCTATGCCACAGGTGAACATCGTTAAGAA
AACCGAGGTGCAGACCGGTGGATTCTCTAAAGAGTCTATCCTCCCTAAGAGGAACTCTGATAAGCTCATT
GCTAGGAAGAAGGATTGGGACCCTAAGAAATACGGTGGTTTCGATTCTCCTACCGTGGCTTACTCTGTTC
TCGTTGTGGCTAAGGTTGAGAAGGGAAAGAGTAAGAAGCTCAAGTCTGTTAAGGAACTTCTCGGAATCAC
TATCATGGAAAGGTCATCTTTCGAGAAGAACCCAATCGATTTCCTCGAGGCTAAGGGATACAAAGAGGTT
AAGAAGGATCTCATCATCAAGCTCCCAAAGTACTCACTCTTCGAACTCGAGAACGGTAGAAAGAGGATGC
TCGCTTCTGCTGGTGAGCTTCAAAAGGGAAACGAGCTTGCTCTCCCATCTAAGTACGTTAACTTTCTTTA
CCTCGCTTCTCACTACGAGAAGTTGAAGGGATCTCCAGAAGATAACGAGCAGAAGCAACTTTTCGTTGAG
CAGCACAAGCACTACTTGGATGAGATCATCGAGCAGATCTCTGAGTTCTCTAAAAGGGTGATCCTCGCTG
ATGCAAACCTCGATAAGGTGTTGTCTGCTTACAACAAGCACAGAGATAAGCCTATCAGGGAACAGGCAGA
GAACATCATCCATCTCTTCACCCTTACCAACCTCGGTGCTCCTGCTGCTTTCAAGTACTTCGATACAACC
ATCGATAGGAAGAGATACACCTCTACCAAAGAAGTGCTCGATGCTACCCTCATCCATCAGTCTATCACTG
GACTCTACGAGACTAGGATCGATCTCTCACAGCTCGGTGGTGATTCAAGGGCTGATCCTAAGAAGAAGAG
GAAGGTTTGACTCGAGATATGAAGATGAAGATGAAATATTTGGTGTGTCAAATAAAAAGCTTGTGTGCTT
AAGTTTGTGTTTTTTTCTTGGCTTGTTGTGTTATGAATTTGTGGCTTTTTCTAATATTAAATGAATGTAA
GATCACATTATAATGAATAAACAAATGTTTCTATAATCCATTGTGAATGTTTTGTTGGATCTCTTCTGCA
GCATATAACTACTGTATGTGCTATGGTATGGACTATGGAATATGATTAAAGATAAGGAGCTCAAACTATC
AGTGTTTGACAGGATATATTGGCGGGTAAACCTAAGAGAAAAGAGCGTTTATTAGAATAACGGATATTTA
AAAGGGCGTGAAAAGGTTTATCCGTTCGTCCATTTGTATGTGCATGCCAACCACAGGGTTCCCCTCGGGA
TCAAAGTACTTTGATCCAACCCCTCCGCTGCTATAGTGCAGTCGGCTTCTGACGTTCAGTGCAGCCGTCT
TCTGAAAACGACATGTCGCACAAGTCCTAAGTTACGCGACAGGCTGCCGCCCTGCCCTTTTCCTGGCGTT
TTCTTGTCGCGTGTTTTAGTCGCATAAAGTAGAATACTTGCGACTAGAACCGGAGACATTACGCCATGAA
CAAGAGCGCCGCCGCTGGCCTGCTGGGCTATGCCCGCGTCAGCACCGACGACCAGGACTTGACCAACCAA
CGGGCCGAACTGCACGCGGCCGGCTGCACCAAGCTGTTTTCCGAGAAGATCACCGGCACCAGGCGCGACC
GCCCGGAGCTGGCCAGGATGCTTGACCACCTACGCCCTGGCGACGTTGTGACAGTGACCAGGCTAGACCG
CCTGGCCCGCAGCACCCGCGACCTACTGGACATTGCCGAGCGCATCCAGGAGGCCGGCGCGGGCCTGCGT
AGCCTGGCAGAGCCGTGGGCCGACACCACCACGCCGGCCGGCCGCATGGTGTTGACCGTGTTCGCCGGCA
TTGCCGAGTTCGAGCGTTCCCTAATCATCGACCGCACCCGGAGCGGGCGCGAGGCCGCCAAGGCCCGAGG
CGTGAAGTTTGGCCCCCGCCCTACCCTCACCCCGGCACAGATCGCGCACGCCCGCGAGCTGATCGACCAG
GAAGGCCGCACCGTGAAAGAGGCGGCTGCACTGCTTGGCGTGCATCGCTCGACCCTGTACCGCGCACTTG
AGCGCAGCGAGGAAGTGACGCCCACCGAGGCCAGGCGGCGCGGTGCCTTCCGTGAGGACGCATTGACCGA
GGCCGACGCCCTGGCGGCCGCCGAGAATGAACGCCAAGAGGAACAAGCATGAAACCGCACCAGGACGGCC
AGGACGAACCGTTTTTCATTACCGAAGAGATCGAGGCGGAGATGATCGCGGCCGGGTACGTGTTCGAGCC
GCCCGCGCACGGCTCAACCGTGCGGCTGCATGAAATCCTGGCCGGTTTGTCTGATGCCAAGCTGGCGGCC
TGGCCGGCCAGCTTGGCCGCTGAAGAAACCGAGCGCCGCCGTCTAAAAAGGTGATGTGTATTTGAGTAAA
ACAGCTTGCGTCATGCGGTCGCTGCGTATATGATGCGATGAGTAAATAAACAAATACGCAAGGGGAACGC
ATGAAGGTTATCGCTGTACTTAACCAGAAAGGCGGGTCAGGCAAGACGACCATCGCAACCCATCTAGCCC
GCGCCCTGCAACTCGCCGGGGCCGATGTTCTGTTAGTCGATTCCGATCCCCAGGGCAGTGCCCGCGATTG
GGCGGCCGTGCGGGAAGATCAACCGCTAACCGTTGTCGGCATCGACCGCCCGACGATTGACCGCGACGTG
AAGGCCATCGGCCGGCGCGACTTCGTAGTGATCGACGGAGCGCCCCAGGCGGCGGACTTGGCTGTGTCCG
CGATCAAGGCAGCCGACTTCGTGCTGATTCCGGTGCAGCCAAGCCCTTACGACATATGGGCCACCGCCGA
CCTGGTGGAGCTGGTTAAGCAGCGCATTGAGGTCACGGATGGAAGGCTACAAGCGGCCTTTGTCGTGTCG
CGGGCGATCAAAGGCACGCGCATCGGCGGTGAGGTTGCCGAGGCGCTGGCCGGGTACGAGCTGCCCATTC
TTGAGTCCCGTATCACGCAGCGCGTGAGCTACCCAGGCACTGCCGCCGCCGGCACAACCGTTCTTGAATC
AGAACCCGAGGGCGACGCTGCCCGCGAGGTCCAGGCGCTGGCCGCTGAAATTAAATCAAAACTCATTTGA
GTTAATGAGGTAAAGAGAAAATGAGCAAAAGCACAAACACGCTAAGTGCCGGCCGTCCGAGCGCACGCAG
CAGCAAGGCTGCAACGTTGGCCAGCCTGGCAGACACGCCAGCCATGAAGCGGGTCAACTTTCAGTTGCCG
GCGGAGGATCACACCAAGCTGAAGATGTACGCGGTACGCCAAGGCAAGACCATTACCGAGCTGCTATCTG
AATACATCGCGCAGCTACCAGAGTAAATGAGCAAATGAATAAATGAGTAGATGAATTTTAGCGGCTAAAG
GAGGCGGCATGGAAAATCAAGAACAACCAGGCACCGACGCCGTGGAATGCCCCATGTGTGGAGGAACGGG
CGGTTGGCCAGGCGTAAGCGGCTGGGTTGTCTGCCGGCCCTGCAATGGCACTGGAACCCCCAAGCCCGAG
GAATCGGCGTGACGGTCGCAAACCATCCGGCCCGGTACAAATCGGCGCGGCGCTGGGTGATGACCTGGTG
GAGAAGTTGAAGGCCGCGCAGGCCGCCCAGCGGCAACGCATCGAGGCAGAAGCACGCCCCGGTGAATCGT
GGCAAGCGGCCGCTGATCGAATCCGCAAAGAATCCCGGCAACCGCCGGCAGCCGGTGCGCCGTCGATTAG
GAAGCCGCCCAAGGGCGACGAGCAACCAGATTTTTTCGTTCCGATGCTCTATGACGTGGGCACCCGCGAT
AGTCGCAGCATCATGGACGTGGCCGTTTTCCGTCTGTCGAAGCGTGACCGACGAGCTGGCGAGGTGATCC
GCTACGAGCTTCCAGACGGGCACGTAGAGGTTTCCGCAGGGCCGGCCGGCATGGCCAGTGTGTGGGATTA
CGACCTGGTACTGATGGCGGTTTCCCATCTAACCGAATCCATGAACCGATACCGGGAAGGGAAGGGAGAC
AAGCCCGGCCGCGTGTTCCGTCCACACGTTGCGGACGTACTCAAGTTCTGCCGGCGAGCCGATGGCGGAA
AGCAGAAAGACGACCTGGTAGAAACCTGCATTCGGTTAAACACCACGCACGTTGCCATGCAGCGTACGAA
GAAGGCCAAGAACGGCCGCCTGGTGACGGTATCCGAGGGTGAAGCCTTGATTAGCCGCTACAAGATCGTA
AAGAGCGAAACCGGGCGGCCGGAGTACATCGAGATCGAGCTAGCTGATTGGATGTACCGCGAGATCACAG
AAGGCAAGAACCCGGACGTGCTGACGGTTCACCCCGATTACTTTTTGATCGATCCCGGCATCGGCCGTTT
TCTCTACCGCCTGGCACGCCGCGCCGCAGGCAAGGCAGAAGCCAGATGGTTGTTCAAGACGATCTACGAA
CGCAGTGGCAGCGCCGGAGAGTTCAAGAAGTTCTGTTTCACCGTGCGCAAGCTGATCGGGTCAAATGACC
TGCCGGAGTACGATTTGAAGGAGGAGGCGGGGCAGGCTGGCCCGATCCTAGTCATGCGCTACCGCAACCT
GATCGAGGGCGAAGCATCCGCCGGTTCCTAATGTACGGAGCAGATGCTAGGGCAAATTGCCCTAGCAGGG
GAAAAAGGTCGAAAAGGCCTCTTTCCTGTGGATAGCACGTACATTGGGAACCCAAAGCCGTACATTGGGA
ACCGGAACCCGTACATTGGGAACCCAAAGCCGTACATTGGGAACCGGTCACACATGTAAGTGACTGATAT
AAAAGAGAAAAAAGGCGATTTTTCCGCCTAAAACTCTTTAAAACTTATTAAAACTCTTAAAACCCGCCTG
GCCTGTGCATAACTGTCTGGCCAGCGCACAGCCGAAGAGCTGCAAAAAGCGCCTACCCTTCGGTCGCTGC
GCTCCCTACGCCCCGCCGCTTCGCGTCGGCCTATCGCGGCCGCTGGCCGCTCAAAAATGGCTGGCCTACG
GCCAGGCAATCTACCAGGGCGCGGACAAGCCGCGCCGTCGCCACTCGACCGCCGGCGCCCACATCAAGGC
ACCCTGCCTCGCGCGTTTCGGTGATGACGGTGAAAACCTCTGACACATGCAGCTCCCGGAAACGGTCACA
GCTTGTCTGTAAGCGGATGCCGGGAGCAGACAAGCCCGTCAGGGCGCGTCAGCGGGTGTTGGCGGGTGTC
GGGGCGCAGCCATGACCCAGTCACGTAGCGATAGCGGAGTGTATACTGGCTTAACTATGCGGCATCAGAG
CAGATTGTACTGAGAGTGCACCATATGCGGTGTGAAATACCGCACAGATGCGTAAGGAGAAAATACCGCA
TCAGGCGCTCTTCCGCTTCCTCGCTCACTGACTCGCTGCGCTCGGTCGTTCGGCTGCGGCGAGCGGTATC
AGCTCACTCAAAGGCGGTAATACGGTTATCCACAGAATCAGGGGATAACGCAGGAAAGAACATGTGAGCA
AAAGGCCAGCAAAAGGCCAGGAACCGTAAAAAGGCCGCGTTGCTGGCGTTTTTCCATAGGCTCCGCCCCC
CTGACGAGCATCACAAAAATCGACGCTCAAGTCAGAGGTGGCGAAACCCGACAGGACTATAAAGATACCA
GGCGTTTCCCCCTGGAAGCTCCCTCGTGCGCTCTCCTGTTCCGACCCTGCCGCTTACCGGATACCTGTCC
GCCTTTCTCCCTTCGGGAAGCGTGGCGCTTTCTCATAGCTCACGCTGTAGGTATCTCAGTTCGGTGTAGG
TCGTTCGCTCCAAGCTGGGCTGTGTGCACGAACCCCCCGTTCAGCCCGACCGCTGCGCCTTATCCGGTAA
CTATCGTCTTGAGTCCAACCCGGTAAGACACGACTTATCGCCACTGGCAGCAGCCACTGGTAACAGGATT
AGCAGAGCGAGGTATGTAGGCGGTGCTACAGAGTTCTTGAAGTGGTGGCCTAACTACGGCTACACTAGAA
GGACAGTATTTGGTATCTGCGCTCTGCTGAAGCCAGTTACCTTCGGAAAAAGAGTTGGTAGCTCTTGATC
CGGCAAACAAACCACCGCTGGTAGCGGTGGTTTTTTTGTTTGCAAGCAGCAGATTACGCGCAGAAAAAAA
GGATCTCAAGAAGATCCTTTGATCTTTTCTACGGGGTCTGACGCTCAGTGGAACGAAAACTCACGTTAAG
GGATTTTGGTCATGCATTCTAGGTACTAAAACAATTCATCCAGTAAAATATAATATTTTATTTTCTCCCA
ATCAGGCTTGATCCCCAGTAAGTCAAAAAATAGCTCGACATACTGTTCTTCCCCGATATCCTCCCTGATC
GACCGGACGCAGAAGGCAATGTCATACCACTTGTCCGCCCTGCCGCTTCTCCCAAGATCAATAAAGCCAC
TTACTTTGCCATCTTTCACAAAGATGTTGCTGTCTCCCAGGTCGCCGTGGGAAAAGACAAGTTCCTCTTC
GGGCTTTTCCGTCTTTAAAAAATCATACAGCTCGCGCGGATCTTTAAATGGAGTGTCTTCTTCCCAGTTT
TCGCAATCCACATCGGCCAGATCGTTATTCAGTAAGTAATCCAATTCGGCTAAGCGGCTGTCTAAGCTAT
TCGTATAGGGACAATCCGATATGTCGATGGAGTGAAAGAGCCTGATGCACTCCGCATACAGCTCGATAAT
CTTTTCAGGGCTTTGTTCATCTTCATACTCTTCCGAGCAAAGGACGCCATCGGCCTCACTCATGAGCAGA
TTGCTCCAGCCATCATGCCGTTCAAAGTGCAGGACCTTTGGAACAGGCAGCTTTCCTTCCAGCCATAGCA
TCATGTCCTTTTCCCGTTCCACATCATAGGTGGTCCCTTTATACCGGCTGTCCGTCATTTTTAAATATAG
GTTTTCATTTTCTCCCACCAGCTTATATACCTTAGCAGGAGACATTCCTTCCGTATCTTTTACGCAGCGG
TATTTTTCGATCAGTTTTTTCAATTCCGGTGATATTCTCATTTTAGCCATTTATTATTTCCTTCCTCTTT
TCTACAGTATTTAAAGATACCCCAAGAAGCTAATTATAACAAGACGAACTCCAATTCACTGTTCCTTGCA
TTCTAAAACCTTAAATACCAGAAAACAGCTTTTTCAAAGTTGTTTTCAAAGTTGGCGTATAACATAGTAT
CGACGGAGCCGATTTTGAAACCGCGGTGATCACAGGCAGCAACGCTCTGTCATCGTTACAATCAACATGC
TACCCTCCGCGAGATCATCCGTGTTTCAAACCCGGCAGCTTAGTTGCCGTTCTTCCGAATAGCATCGGTA
ACATGAGCAAAGTCTGCCGCCTTACAACGGCTCTCCCGCTGACGCCGTCCCGGACTGATGGGCTGCCTGT
ATCGAGTGGTGATTTTGTGCCGAGCTGCCGGTCGGGGAGCTGTTGGCTGGCTGGTGGCAGGATATATTGT
GGTGTAAACAAATTGACGCTTAGACAACTTAATAACACATTGCGGACGTTTTTAATGTACTGAATTAACG
CCGAATTAATTCGGGGGATCTGGATTTTAGTACTGGATTTTGGTTTTAGGAATTAGAAATTTTATTGATA
GAAGTATTTTACAAATACAAATACATACTAAGGGTTTCTTATATGCTCAACACATGAGCGAAACCCTATA
GGAACCCTAATTCCCTTATCTGGGAACTACTCACACATTATTATGGAGAAAATAGAGCTTGTCGATCGTT
AATTAATCACCTCCAAGATCCCGGACGAGTGCTGGGGCGTCGGTTTCCACTATCGGCGAGTACTTCTACA
CAGCCATCGGTCCAGACGGCCGCGCTTCTGCGGGCGATTTGTGTACGCCCGACAGTCCCGGCTCCGGATC
GGACGATTGCGTCGCATCGACCCTGCGCCCAAGCTGCATCATCGAAATTGCCGTCAACCAAGCTCTGATA
GAGTTGGTCAAGACCAATGCGGAGCATATACGCCCGGAGCCGCGGCGATCCTGCAAGCTCCGGATGCCTC
CGCTCGAAGTAGCGCGTCTGCTGCTCCATACAAGCCAACCACGGCCTCCAGAAGAAGATGTTGGCGACCT
CGTATTGGGAATCCCCGAACATCGCCTCGCTCCAGTCAATGACCGCTGTTATGCGGCCATTGTCCGTCAG
GACATTGTTGGAGCCGAAATCCGCGTGCACGAGGTGCCGGACTTCGGGGCAGTCCTCGGCCCAAAGCATC
AGCTCATCGAGAGCCTGCGCGACGGACGCACTGACGGTGTCGTCCATCACAGTTTGCCAGTGATACACAT
GGGGATCAGCAATCGCGCATATGAAATCACGCCATGTAGTGTATTGACCGATTCCTTGCGGTCCGAATGG
GCCGAACCCGCTCGTCTGGCTAAGATCGGCCGCAGCGATCGCATCCATGGCCTCCGCGACCGGCTGCAGA
ACAGCGGGCAGTTCGGTTTCAGGCAGGTCTTGCAACGTGACACCCTGTGCACGGCGGGAGATGCAATAGG
TCAGGCTCTCGCTGAATTCCCCAATGTCAAGCACTTCCGGAATCGGGAGCGCGGCCGATGCAAAGTGCCG
ATAAACATAACGATCTTTGTAGAAACCATCGGCGCAGCTATTTACCCGCAGGACATATCCACGCCCTCCT
ACATCGAAGCTGAAAGCACGAGATTCTTCGCCCTCCGAGAGCTGCATCAGGTCGGACACGCTGTCGAACT
TTTCGATCAGAAACTTCTCGACAGACGTCGCGGTGAGTTCAGGCTTTTTCATCCTAGGAGAGATAGATTT
GTAGAGAGAGACTGGTGATTTCAGCGTGTCCTCTCCAAATGAAATGAACTTCCTTATATAGAGGAAGGTC
TTGCGAAGGATAGTGGGATTGTGCGTCATCCCTTACGTCAGTGGAGATATCACATCAATCCACTTGCTTT
GAAGACGTGGTTGGAACGTCTTCTTTTTCCACGATGCTCCTCGTGGGTGGGGGTCCATCTTTGGGACCAC
TGTCGGCAGAGGCATCTTGAACGATAGCCTTTCCTTTATCGCAATGATGGCATTTGTAGGTGCCACCTTC
CTTTTCTACTGTCCTTTTGATGAAGTGACAGATAGCTGGGCAATGGAATCCGAGGAGGTTTCCCGATATT
ACCCTTTGTTGAAAAGTCTCAATAGCCCTTTGGTCTTCTGAGACTGTATCTTTGATATTCTTGGAGTAGA
CGAGAGTGTCGTGCTCCACCATGTTATCACATCAATCCACTTGCTTTGAAGACGTGGTTGGAACGTCTTC
TTTTTCCACGATGCTCCTCGTGGGTGGGGGTCCATCTTTGGGACCACTGTCGGCAGAGGCATCTTGAACG
ATAGCCTTTCCTTTATCGCAATGATGGCATTTGTAGGTGCCACCTTCCTTTTCTACTGTCCTTTTGATGA
AGTGACAGATAGCTGGGCAATGGAATCCGAGGAGGTTTCCCGATATTACCCTTTGTTGAAAAGTCTCAAT
AGCCCTTTGGTCTTCTGAGACTGTATCTTTGATATTCTTGGAGTAGACGAGAGTGTCGTGCTCCACCATG
