Features (pLannotate 1.2.2; 20 found; start..end, strand, type, name):
      8..2005    +  promoter       Ubi promoter: maize polyubiquitin gene promoter
   2030..3472    +  CDS            cas9 (fragment): CAS9_STRP1 - Also known as csn1 From Streptococcus pyogenes serotype M1.
   3520..3595    +  misc_RNA       gRNA scaffold: guide RNA scaffold for the Streptococcus pyogenes CRISPR/Cas9 system
   3599..3646    +  misc_RNA       sTRSV HHRz (fragment): hammerhead ribozyme from the tobacco ringspot virus satellite RNA (Khvorova et al., 2003)
   3651..3821    +  intron         IV2 intron (fragment): modified second intron of the potato ST-LS1 gene (Vancanneyt et al., 1990)
   3819..6485    +  CDS            cas9 (fragment): CAS9_STRP1 - Also known as csn1 From Streptococcus pyogenes serotype M1.
   6529..6777    +  terminator     HSP terminator: efficient transcription terminator from the Arabidopsis thaliana heat shock protein 18.2 gene (Nagaya et al., 2010)
   6798..6822    +  misc_feature   RB T-DNA repeat: right border repeat from nopaline C58 T-DNA
   7162..7563    +  CDS            Y4CG_SINFN (fragment): Protein inferred from homology: Swiss-Prot protein existence level 3. From Sinorhizobium fredii (strain NBRC 101917 / NGR234).
   8123..8752    +  CDS            pVS1 StaA: stability protein from the Pseudomonas plasmid pVS1 (Heeb et al., 2000)
   9181..10254   +  CDS            pVS1 RepA: replication protein from the Pseudomonas plasmid pVS1 (Heeb et al., 2000)
  10320..10514   +  rep_origin     pVS1 oriV: origin of replication for the Pseudomonas plasmid pVS1 (Heeb et al., 2000)
  10717..10756   +  CDS            rop (fragment): Rop protein, which maintains plasmids at low copy number; rop
  10848..10988   +  misc_feature   bom: basis of mobility region from pBR322
  11174..11762   -  rep_origin     ori: high-copy-number ColE1/pMB1/pBR322/pUC origin of replication
  11849..12643   -  CDS            KanR: aminoglycoside phosphotransferase; aphA-3; confers resistance to kanamycin
  13068..13092   +  misc_feature   LB T-DNA repeat: left border repeat from nopaline C58 T-DNA
  13170..13344   -  polyA_signal   CaMV poly(A) signal: cauliflower mosaic virus polyadenylation signal
  13385..14395   -  CDS            HygR: aminoglycoside phosphotransferase from E. coli; aph(4)-Ia; confers resistance to hygromycin
  14434..15110   -  promoter       CaMV 35S promoter (enhanced): cauliflower mosaic virus 35S promoter with a duplicated enhancer region
>Addgene plasmid #137888 | pGEL079 | addgene full sequence | sequence record 272834 | Addgene NGS Result
GGCGCGCCTGCAGTGCAGCGTGACCCGGTCGTGCCCCTCTCTTGAGATAAGGTGAGCATTGCATGTCTAA
GTTATAAAAAATTACCACATATTTTTTTTGTCACACTTGTTTGAAGTGCAGTTTATCTATCTTTATACAT
ATATTTAAACTTTACTCTACGAATAATATAATCTATAGTACTACAATAATATCAGTGTTTTAGAGAATCA
TATAAATGAACAGTTAGACATGGTCTAAAGGACAATTGAGTATTTTGACAACAGGACTCTACAGTTTTAT
CTTTTTAGTGTGCATGTGTTCTCCTTTTTTTTTGCAAATAGCTTCACCTATATAATACTTCATCCATTTT
ATTAGTACATCCATTTAGGGTTTAGGGTTAATGGTTTTTATAGACTAATTTTTTTAGTACATCTATTTTA
TTCTATTTTAGCCTCTAAATTAAGAAAACTAAAACTCTATTTTAGTTTTTTTATTTAATAATTTAGATAT
AAAATAGAATAAAATAAAGTGACTAAAAATTAAACAAATACCCTTTAAGAAATTAAAAAAACTAAGGAAA
CATTTTTCTTGTTTCGAGTAGATAATGCCAGCCTGTTAAACGCCGTCGACGAGTCTAACGGACACCAACC
AGCGAACCAGCAGCGTCGCGTCGGGCCAAGCGAAGCAGACGGCACGGCATCTCTGTCGCTGCCTCTGGAC
CCCTCTCGAGAGTTCCGCTCCACCGTTGGACTTGCTCCGCTGTCGGCATCCAGAAATTGCGTGGCGGAGC
GGCAGACGTGAGCCGGCACGGCAGGCGGCCTCCTCCTCCTCTCACGGCACCGGCAGCTACGGGGGATTCC
TTTCCCACCGCTCCTTCGCTTTCCCTTCCTCGCCCGCCGTAATAAATAGACACCCCCTCCACACCCTCTT
TCCCCAACCTCGTGTTGTTCGGAGCGCACACACACACAACCAGAACTCCCCCAAATCCACCCGTCGGCAC
CTCCGCTTCAAGGTACGCCGCTCGTCCTCCCCCCCCCCCNTCTCTACCTTCTCAAGATCGGCGTTCCGGT
CCATGGTTAGGGCCCGGTAGTTCTACTTCTGTTCATGTTTGTGTTAGATCCGTGTTTGTGTTAGATCCGT
GCTACTAGCGTTCGTACACGGATGCGACCTGTACGTCAGACACGTTCTGATTGCTAACTTGCCAGTGTTT
CTCTTTGGGGAATCCTGGGATGGCTCTAGCCGTTCCGCAGACGGGATCGATTTCATGATTTTTTTTGTTT
CGTTGCATAGGGTTTGGTTTGCCCTTTTCCTTTATTTCAATATATGCCGTGCACTTGTTTGTCGGGTCAT
CTTTTCATGCTTTTTTTTGTCTTGGTTGTGATGATGTGGTCTGGTTGGGCGGTCGTTCAAGATCGGAGTA
GAATTAATTCTGTTTCAAACTACCTGGTGGATTTATTAATTTTGGATCTGTATGTGTGTGCCATACATAT
TCATAGTTACGAATTGAAGATGATGGATGGAAATATCGATCTAGGATAGGTATACATGTTGATGCGGGTT
TTACTGATGCATATACAGAGATGCTTTTTGTTCGCTTGGTTGTGATGATGTGGTGTGGTTGGGCGGTCGT
TCATTCGTTCAAGATCGGAGTAGAATACTGTTTCAAACTACCTGGTGTATTTATTAATTTTGGAACTGTA
TGTGTGTGTCATACATCTTCATAGTTACGAGTTTAAGATGGATGGAAATATCGATCTAGGATAGGTATAC
ATGTTGATGTGGGTTTTACTGATGCATATACATGATGGCATATGCAGCATCTATTCATATGCTCTAACCT
TGAGTACCTATCTATTATAATAAACAAGTATGTTTTATAATTATTTTGATCTTGATATACTTGGATGATG
GCATATGCAGCAGCTATATGTGGATTTTTTTAGCCCTGCCTTCATACGCTATTTATTTGCTTGGTACTGT
TTCTTTTGTCGATGCTCACCCTGTTGTTTGGTGTTACTTCTGCAGCCTGCAGGTAGATCGCTCGTCGACA
TGGATAAGAAGTACTCTATCGGACTCGATATCGGAACTAACTCTGTGGGATGGGCTGTGATCACCGATGA
GTACAAGGTGCCATCTAAGAAGTTCAAGGTTCTCGGAAACACCGATAGGCACTCTATCAAGAAAAACCTT
ATCGGTGCTCTCCTCTTCGATTCTGGTGAAACTGCTGAGGCTACCAGACTCAAGAGAACCGCTAGAAGAA
GGTACACCAGAAGAAAGAACAGGATCTGCTACCTCCAAGAGATCTTCTCTAACGAGATGGCTAAAGTGGA
TGATTCATTCTTCCACAGGCTCGAAGAGTCATTCCTCGTGGAAGAAGATAAGAAGCACGAGAGGCACCCT
ATCTTCGGAAACATCGTTGATGAGGTGGCATACCACGAGAAGTACCCTACTATCTACCACCTCAGAAAGA
AGCTCGTTGATTCTACTGATAAGGCTGATCTCAGGCTCATCTACCTCGCTCTCGCTCACATGATCAAGTT
CAGAGGACACTTCCTCATCGAGGGTGATCTCAACCCTGATAACTCTGATGTGGATAAGTTGTTCATCCAG
CTCGTGCAGACCTACAACCAGCTTTTCGAAGAGAACCCTATCAACGCTTCAGGTGTGGATGCTAAGGCTA
TCCTCTCTGCTAGGCTCTCTAAGTCAAGAAGGCTTGAGAACCTCATTGCTCAGCTCCCTGGTGAGAAGAA
GAACGGACTTTTCGGAAACTTGATCGCTCTCTCTCTCGGACTCACCCCTAACTTCAAGTCTAACTTCGAT
CTCGCTGAGGATGCAAAGCTCCAGCTCTCAAAGGATACCTACGATGATGATCTCGATAACCTCCTCGCTC
AGATCGGAGATCAGTACGCTGATTTGTTCCTCGCTGCTAAGAACCTCTCTGATGCTATCCTCCTCAGTGA
TATCCTCAGAGTGAACACCGAGATCACCAAGGCTCCACTCTCAGCTTCTATGATCAAGAGATACGATGAG
CACCACCAGGATCTCACACTTCTCAAGGCTCTTGTTAGACAGCAGCTCCCAGAGAAGTACAAAGAGATTT
TCTTCGATCAGTCTAAGAACGGATACGCTGGTTACATCGATGGTGGTGCATCTCAAGAAGAGTTCTACAA
GTTCATCAAGCCTATCCTCGAGAAGATGGATGGAACCGAGGAACTCCTCGTGAAGCTCAATAGAGAGGAT
CTTCTCAGAAAGCAGAGGACCTTCGATAACGGATCTATCCCTCATCAGATCCACCTCGGAGAGTTGCACG
CTATCCTTAGAAGGCAAGAGGATTTCTACCCATTCCTCAAGGATAACAGGGAAAAGATTGAGAAGATTCT
CACCTTCAGAATCCCTTACTACGTGGGACCTCTCGCTAGAGGAAACTCAAGATTCGCTTGGATGACCAGA
AAGTCTGAGGAAACCATCACCCCTTGGAACTTCGAAGAGGTAAGTTTCTGCTTCTACCGCTTTTGTCACC
GGAGGAGACCGGGGTCTCAGTTTTAGAGCTAGAAATAGCAAGTTAAAATAAGGCTAGTCCGTTATCAACT
TGAAAAAGTGGCACCGAGTCGGTGCTTTTGTCACCGGATGTGTTTTCCGGTCTGATGAGTCCGTGAGGAC
GAAACAAAAGCTTTGATATATATATAATAATTATCATTAATTAGTAGTAATATAATATTTCAAATATTTT
TTTCAAAATAAAAGAATGTAGTATATAGCAATTGCTTTTCTGTAGTTTATAAGTGTGTATATTTTAATTT
ATAACTTTTCTAATATATGACCAAAATTTGTTGATGTGCAGGTGGTGGATAAGGGTGCTAGTGCTCAGTC
TTTCATCGAGAGGATGACCAACTTCGATAAGAACCTTCCAAACGAGAAGGTGCTCCCTAAGCACTCTTTG
CTCTACGAGTACTTCACCGTGTACAACGAGTTGACCAAGGTTAAGTACGTGACCGAGGGAATGAGGAAGC
CTGCTTTTTTGTCAGGTGAGCAAAAGAAGGCTATCGTTGATCTCTTGTTCAAGACCAACAGAAAGGTGAC
CGTGAAGCAGCTCAAAGAGGATTACTTCAAGAAAATCGAGTGCTTCGATTCAGTTGAGATTTCTGGTGTT
GAGGATAGGTTCAACGCATCTCTCGGAACCTACCACGATCTCCTCAAGATCATTAAGGATAAGGATTTCT
TGGATAACGAGGAAAACGAGGATATCTTGGAGGATATCGTTCTTACCCTCACCCTCTTTGAAGATAGAGA
GATGATTGAAGAAAGGCTCAAGACCTACGCTCATCTCTTCGATGATAAGGTGATGAAGCAGTTGAAGAGA
AGAAGATACACTGGTTGGGGAAGGCTCTCAAGAAAGCTCATTAACGGAATCAGGGATAAGCAGTCTGGAA
AGACAATCCTTGATTTCCTCAAGTCTGATGGATTCGCTAACAGAAACTTCATGCAGCTCATCCACGATGA
TTCTCTCACCTTTAAAGAGGATATCCAGAAGGCTCAGGTTTCAGGACAGGGTGATAGTCTCCATGAGCAT
ATCGCTAACCTCGCTGGATCTCCTGCAATCAAGAAGGGAATCCTCCAGACTGTGAAGGTTGTGGATGAGT
TGGTGAAGGTGATGGGAAGGCATAAGCCTGAGAACATCGTGATCGAAATGGCTAGAGAGAACCAGACCAC
TCAGAAGGGACAGAAGAACTCTAGGGAAAGGATGAAGAGGATCGAGGAAGGTATCAAAGAGCTTGGATCT
CAGATCCTCAAAGAGCACCCTGTTGAGAACACTCAGCTCCAGAATGAGAAGCTCTACCTCTACTACCTCC
AGAACGGAAGGGATATGTATGTGGATCAAGAGTTGGATATCAACAGGCTCTCTGATTACGATGTTGATCA
TATCGTGCCACAGTCATTCTTGAAGGATGATTCTATCGATAACAAGGTGCTCACCAGGTCTGATAAGAAC
AGGGGTAAGAGTGATAACGTGCCAAGTGAAGAGGTTGTGAAGAAAATGAAGAACTATTGGAGGCAGCTCC
TCAACGCTAAGCTCATCACTCAGAGAAAGTTCGATAACTTGACTAAGGCTGAGAGGGGAGGACTCTCTGA
ATTGGATAAGGCAGGATTCATCAAGAGGCAGCTTGTGGAAACCAGGCAGATCACTAAGCACGTTGCACAG
ATCCTCGATTCTAGGATGAACACCAAGTACGATGAGAACGATAAGTTGATCAGGGAAGTGAAGGTTATCA
CCCTCAAGTCAAAGCTCGTGTCTGATTTCAGAAAGGATTTCCAATTCTACAAGGTGAGGGAAATCAACAA
CTACCACCACGCTCACGATGCTTACCTTAACGCTGTTGTTGGAACCGCTCTCATCAAGAAGTATCCTAAG
CTCGAGTCAGAGTTCGTGTACGGTGATTACAAGGTGTACGATGTGAGGAAGATGATCGCTAAGTCTGAGC
AAGAGATCGGAAAGGCTACCGCTAAGTATTTCTTCTACTCTAACATCATGAATTTCTTCAAGACCGAGAT
TACCCTCGCTAACGGTGAGATCAGAAAGAGGCCACTCATCGAGACAAACGGTGAAACAGGTGAGATCGTG
TGGGATAAGGGAAGGGATTTCGCTACCGTTAGAAAGGTGCTCTCTATGCCACAGGTGAACATCGTTAAGA
AAACCGAGGTGCAGACCGGTGGATTCTCTAAAGAGTCTATCCTCCCTAAGAGGAACTCTGATAAGCTCAT
TGCTAGGAAGAAGGATTGGGACCCTAAGAAATACGGTGGTTTCGATTCTCCTACCGTGGCTTACTCTGTT
CTCGTTGTGGCTAAGGTTGAGAAGGGAAAGAGTAAGAAGCTCAAGTCTGTTAAGGAACTTCTCGGAATCA
CTATCATGGAAAGGTCATCTTTCGAGAAGAACCCAATCGATTTCCTCGAGGCTAAGGGATACAAAGAGGT
TAAGAAGGATCTCATCATCAAGCTCCCAAAGTACTCACTCTTCGAACTCGAGAACGGTAGAAAGAGGATG
CTCGCTTCTGCTGGTGAGCTTCAAAAGGGAAACGAGCTTGCTCTCCCATCTAAGTACGTTAACTTTCTTT
ACCTCGCTTCTCACTACGAGAAGTTGAAGGGATCTCCAGAAGATAACGAGCAGAAGCAACTTTTCGTTGA
GCAGCACAAGCACTACTTGGATGAGATCATCGAGCAGATCTCTGAGTTCTCTAAAAGGGTGATCCTCGCT
GATGCAAACCTCGATAAGGTGTTGTCTGCTTACAACAAGCACAGAGATAAGCCTATCAGGGAACAGGCAG
AGAACATCATCCATCTCTTCACCCTTACCAACCTCGGTGCTCCTGCTGCTTTCAAGTACTTCGATACAAC
CATCGATAGGAAGAGATACACCTCTACCAAAGAAGTGCTCGATGCTACCCTCATCCATCAGTCTATCACT
GGACTCTACGAGACTAGGATCGATCTCTCACAGCTCGGTGGTGATTCAAGGGCTGATCCTAAGAAGAAGA
GGAAGGTTTGACTCGAGATATGAAGATGAAGATGAAATATTTGGTGTGTCAAATAAAAAGCTTGTGTGCT
TAAGTTTGTGTTTTTTTCTTGGCTTGTTGTGTTATGAATTTGTGGCTTTTTCTAATATTAAATGAATGTA
AGATCACATTATAATGAATAAACAAATGTTTCTATAATCCATTGTGAATGTTTTGTTGGATCTCTTCTGC
AGCATATAACTACTGTATGTGCTATGGTATGGACTATGGAATATGATTAAAGATAAGGAGCTCAAACTAT
CAGTGTTTGACAGGATATATTGGCGGGTAAACCTAAGAGAAAAGAGCGTTTATTAGAATAATCGGATATT
TAAAAGGGCGTGAAAAGGTTTATCCGTTCGTCCATTTGTATGTGCATGCCAACCACAGGGTTCCCCTCGG
GATCAAAGTACTTTGATCCAACCCCTCCGCTGCTATAGTGCAGTCGGCTTCTGACGTTCAGTGCAGCCGT
CTTCTGAAAACGACATGTCGCACAAGTCCTAAGTTACGCGACAGGCTGCCGCCCTGCCCTTTTCCTGGCG
TTTTCTTGTCGCGTGTTTTAGTCGCATAAAGTAGAATACTTGCGACTAGAACCGGAGACATTACGCCATG
AACAAGAGCGCCGCCGCTGGCCTGCTGGGCTATGCCCGCGTCAGCACCGACGACCAGGACTTGACCAACC
AACGGGCCGAACTGCACGCGGCCGGCTGCACCAAGCTGTTTTCCGAGAAGATCACCGGCACCAGGCGCGA
CCGCCCGGAGCTGGCCAGGATGCTTGACCACCTACGCCCTGGCGACGTTGTGACAGTGACCAGGCTAGAC
CGCCTGGCCCGCAGCACCCGCGACCTACTGGACATTGCCGAGCGCATCCAGGAGGCCGGCGCGGGCCTGC
GTAGCCTGGCAGAGCCGTGGGCCGACACCACCACGCCGGCCGGCCGCATGGTGTTGACCGTGTTCGCCGG
CATTGCCGAGTTCGAGCGTTCCCTAATCATCGACCGCACCCGGAGCGGGCGCGAGGCCGCCAAGGCCCGA
GGCGTGAAGTTTGGCCCCCGCCCTACCCTCACCCCGGCACAGATCGCGCACGCCCGCGAGCTGATCGACC
AGGAAGGCCGCACCGTGAAAGAGGCGGCTGCACTGCTTGGCGTGCATCGCTCGACCCTGTACCGCGCACT
TGAGCGCAGCGAGGAAGTGACGCCCACCGAGGCCAGGCGGCGCGGTGCCTTCCGTGAGGACGCATTGACC
GAGGCCGACGCCCTGGCGGCCGCCGAGAATGAACGCCAAGAGGAACAAGCATGAAACCGCACCAGGACGG
CCAGGACGAACCGTTTTTCATTACCGAAGAGATCGAGGCGGAGATGATCGCGGCCGGGTACGTGTTCGAG
CCGCCCGCGCACGGCTCAACCGTGCGGCTGCATGAAATCCTGGCCGGTTTGTCTGATGCCAAGCTGGCGG
CCTGGCCGGCCAGCTTGGCCGCTGAAGAAACCGAGCGCCGCCGTCTAAAAAGGTGATGTGTATTTGAGTA
AAACAGCTTGCGTCATGCGGTCGCTGCGTATATGATGCGATGAGTAAATAAACAAATACGCAAGGGGAAC
GCATGAAGGTTATCGCTGTACTTAACCAGAAAGGCGGGTCAGGCAAGACGACCATCGCAACCCATCTAGC
CCGCGCCCTGCAACTCGCCGGGGCCGATGTTCTGTTAGTCGATTCCGATCCCCAGGGCAGTGCCCGCGAT
TGGGCGGCCGTGCGGGAAGATCAACCGCTAACCGTTGTCGGCATCGACCGCCCGACGATTGACCGCGACG
TGAAGGCCATCGGCCGGCGCGACTTCGTAGTGATCGACGGAGCGCCCCAGGCGGCGGACTTGGCTGTGTC
CGCGATCAAGGCAGCCGACTTCGTGCTGATTCCGGTGCAGCCAAGCCCTTACGACATATGGGCCACCGCC
GACCTGGTGGAGCTGGTTAAGCAGCGCATTGAGGTCACGGATGGAAGGCTACAAGCGGCCTTTGTCGTGT
CGCGGGCGATCAAAGGCACGCGCATCGGCGGTGAGGTTGCCGAGGCGCTGGCCGGGTACGAGCTGCCCAT
TCTTGAGTCCCGTATCACGCAGCGCGTGAGCTACCCAGGCACTGCCGCCGCCGGCACAACCGTTCTTGAA
TCAGAACCCGAGGGCGACGCTGCCCGCGAGGTCCAGGCGCTGGCCGCTGAAATTAAATCAAAACTCATTT
GAGTTAATGAGGTAAAGAGAAAATGAGCAAAAGCACAAACACGCTAAGTGCCGGCCGTCCGAGCGCACGC
AGCAGCAAGGCTGCAACGTTGGCCAGCCTGGCAGACACGCCAGCCATGAAGCGGGTCAACTTTCAGTTGC
CGGCGGAGGATCACACCAAGCTGAAGATGTACGCGGTACGCCAAGGCAAGACCATTACCGAGCTGCTATC
TGAATACATCGCGCAGCTACCAGAGTAAATGAGCAAATGAATAAATGAGTAGATGAATTTTAGCGGCTAA
AGGAGGCGGCATGGAAAATCAAGAACAACCAGGCACCGACGCCGTGGAATGCCCCATGTGTGGAGGAACG
GGCGGTTGGCCAGGCGTAAGCGGCTGGGTTGCCTGCCGGCCCTGCAATGGCACTGGAACCCCCAAGCCCG
AGGAATCGGCGTGAGCGGTCGCAAACCATCCGGCCCGGTACAAATCGGCGCGGCGCTGGGTGATGACCTG
GTGGAGAAGTTGAAGGCCGCGCAGGCCGCCCAGCGGCAACGCATCGAGGCAGAAGCACGCCCCGGTGAAT
CGTGGCAAGCGGCCGCTGATCGAATCCGCAAAGAATCCCGGCAACCGCCGGCAGCCGGTGCGCCGTCGAT
TAGGAAGCCGCCCAAGGGCGACGAGCAACCAGATTTTTTCGTTCCGATGCTCTATGACGTGGGCACCCGC
GATAGTCGCAGCATCATGGACGTGGCCGTTTTCCGTCTGTCGAAGCGTGACCGACGAGCTGGCGAGGTGA
TCCGCTACGAGCTTCCAGACGGGCACGTAGAGGTTTCCGCAGGGCCGGCCGGCATGGCCAGTGTGTGGGA
TTACGACCTGGTACTGATGGCGGTTTCCCATCTAACCGAATCCATGAACCGATACCGGGAAGGGAAGGGA
GACAAGCCCGGCCGCGTGTTCCGTCCACACGTTGCGGACGTACTCAAGTTCTGCCGGCGAGCCGATGGCG
GAAAGCAGAAAGACGACCTGGTAGAAACCTGCATTCGGTTAAACACCACGCACGTTGCCATGCAGCGTAC
GAAGAAGGCCAAGAACGGCCGCCTGGTGACGGTATCCGAGGGTGAAGCCTTGATTAGCCGCTACAAGATC
GTAAAGAGCGAAACCGGGCGGCCGGAGTACATCGAGATCGAGCTAGCTGATTGGATGTACCGCGAGATCA
CAGAAGGCAAGAACCCGGACGTGCTGACGGTTCACCCCGATTACTTTTTGATCGATCCCGGCATCGGCCG
TTTTCTCTACCGCCTGGCACGCCGCGCCGCAGGCAAGGCAGAAGCCAGATGGTTGTTCAAGACGATCTAC
GAACGCAGTGGCAGCGCCGGAGAGTTCAAGAAGTTCTGTTTCACCGTGCGCAAGCTGATCGGGTCAAATG
ACCTGCCGGAGTACGATTTGAAGGAGGAGGCGGGGCAGGCTGGCCCGATCCTAGTCATGCGCTACCGCAA
CCTGATCGAGGGCGAAGCATCCGCCGGTTCCTAATGTACGGAGCAGATGCTAGGGCAAATTGCCCTAGCA
GGGGAAAAAGGTCGAAAAGGCCTCTTTCCTGTGGATAGCACGTACATTGGGAACCCAAAGCCGTACATTG
GGAACCGGAACCCGTACATTGGGAACCCAAAGCCGTACATTGGGAACCGGTCACACATGTAAGTGACTGA
TATAAAAGAGAAAAAAGGCGATTTTTCCGCCTAAAACTCTTTAAAACTTATTAAAACTCTTAAAACCCGC
CTGGCCTGTGCATAACTGTCTGGCCAGCGCACAGCCGAAGAGCTGCAAAAAGCGCCTACCCTTCGGTCGC
TGCGCTCCCTACGCCCCGCCGCTTCGCGTCGGCCTATCGCGGCCGCTGGCCGCTCAAAAATGGCTGGCCT
ACGGCCAGGCAATCTACCAGGGCGCGGACAAGCCGCGCCGTCGCCACTCGACCGCCGGCGCCCACATCAA
GGCACCCTGCCTCGCGCGTTTCGGTGATGACGGTGAAAACCTCTGACACATGCAGCTCCCGGAAACGGTC
ACAGCTTGTCTGTAAGCGGATGCCGGGAGCAGACAAGCGCGTCAGCGGGTGTTGGCGGGTGTCGGGGCGC
AGCCATGACCCAGTCACGTAGCGATAGCGGAGTGTATACTGGCTTAACTATGCGGCATCAGAGCAGATTG
TACTGAGAGTGCACCATATGCGGTGTGAAATACCGCACAGATGCGTAAGGAGAAAATACCGCATCAGGCG
CTCTTCCGCTTCCTCGCTCACTGACTCGCTGCGCTCGGTCGTTCGGCTGCGGCGAGCGGTATCAGCTCAC
TCAAAGGCGGTAATACGGTTATCCACAGAATCAGGGGATAACGCAGGAAAGAACATGTGAGCAAAAGGCC
AGCAAAAGGCCAGGAACCGTAAAAAGGCCGCGTTGCTGGCGTTTTTCCATAGGCTCCGCCCCCCTGACGA
GCATCACAAAAATCGACGCTCAAGTCAGAGGTGGCGAAACCCGACAGGACTATAAAGATACCAGGCGTTT
CCCCCTGGAAGCTCCCTCGTGCGCTCTCCTGTTCCGACCCTGCCGCTTACCGGATACCTGTCCGCCTTTC
TCCCTTCGGGAAGCGTGGCGCTTTCTCATAGCTCACGCTGTAGGTATCTCAGTTCGGTGTAGGTCGTTCG
CTCCAAGCTGGGCTGTGTGCACGAACCCCCCGTTCAGCCCGACCGCTGCGCCTTATCCGGTAACTATCGT
CTTGAGTCCAACCCGGTAAGACACGACTTATCGCCACTGGCAGCAGCCACTGGTAACAGGATTAGCAGAG
CGAGGTATGTAGGCGGTGCTACAGAGTTCTTGAAGTGGTGGCCTAACTACGGCTACACTAGAAGGACAGT
ATTTGGTATCTGCGCTCTGCTGAAGCCAGTTACCTTCGGAAAAAGAGTTGGTAGCTCTTGATCCGGCAAA
CAAACCACCGCTGGTAGCGGTGGTTTTTTTGTTTGCAAGCAGCAGATTACGCGCAGAAAAAAAGGATCTC
AAGAAGATCCTTTGATCTTTTCTACGGGGTCTGACGCTCAGTGGAACGAAAACTCACGTTAAGGGATTTT
GGTCATGCATTCTAGGTACTAAAACAATTCATCCAGTAAAATATAATATTTTATTTTCTCCCAATCAGGC
TTGATCCCCAGTAAGTCAAAAAATAGCTCGACATACTGTTCTTCCCCGATATCCTCCCTGATCGACCGGA
CGCAGAAGGCAATGTCATACCACTTGTCCGCCCTGCCGCTTCTCCCAAGATCAATAAAGCCACTTACTTT
GCCATCTTTCACAAAGATGTTGCTGTCTCCCAGGTCGCCGTGGGAAAAGACAAGTTCCTCTTCGGGCTTT
TCCGTCTTTAAAAAATCATACAGCTCGCGCGGATCTTTAAATGGAGTGTCTTCTTCCCAGTTTTCGCAAT
CCACATCGGCCAGATCGTTATTCAGTAAGTAATCCAATTCGGCTAAGCGGCTGTCTAAGCTATTCGTATA
GGGACAATCCGATATGTCGATGGAGTGAAAGAGCCTGATGCACTCCGCATACAGCTCGATAATCTTTTCA
GGGCTTTGTTCATCTTCATACTCTTCCGAGCAAAGGACGCCATCGGCCTCACTCATGAGCAGATTGCTCC
AGCCATCATGCCGTTCAAAGTGCAGGACCTTTGGAACAGGCAGCTTTCCTTCCAGCCATAGCATCATGTC
CTTTTCCCGTTCCACATCATAGGTGGTCCCTTTATACCGGCTGTCCGTCATTTTTAAATATAGGTTTTCA
TTTTCTCCCACCAGCTTATATACCTTAGCAGGAGACATTCCTTCCGTATCTTTTACGCAGCGGTATTTTT
CGATCAGTTTTTTCAATTCCGGTGATATTCTCATTTTAGCCATTTATTATTTCCTTCCTCTTTTCTACAG
TATTTAAAGATACCCCAAGAAGCTAATTATAACAAGACGAACTCCAATTCACTGTTCCTTGCATTCTAAA
ACCTTAAATACCAGAAAACAGCTTTTTCAAAGTTGTTTTCAAAGTTGGCGTATAACATAGTATCGACGGA
GCCGATTTTGAAACCGCGGTGATCACAGGCAGCAACGCTCTGTCATCGTTACAATCAACATGCTACCCTC
CGCGAGATCATCCGTGTTTCAAACCCGGCAGCTTAGTTGCCGTTCTTCCGAATAGCATCGGTAACATGAG
CAAAGTCTGCCGCCTTACAACGGCTCTCCCGCTGACGCCGTCCCGGACTGATGGGCTGCCTGTATCGAGT
GGTGATTTTGTGCCGAGCTGCCGGTCGGGGAGCTGTTGGCTGGCTGGTGGCAGGATATATTGTGGTGTAA
ACAAATTGACGCTTAGACAACTTAATAACACATTGCGGACGTTTTTAATGTACTGAATTAACGCCGAATT
AATTCGGGGGATCTGGATTTTAGTACTGGATTTTGGTTTTAGGAATTAGAAATTTTATTGATAGAAGTAT
TTTACAAATACAAATACATACTAAGGGTTTCTTATATGCTCAACACATGAGCGAAACCCTATAGGAACCC
TAATTCCCTTATCTGGGAACTACTCACACATTATTATGGAGAAAATAGAGCTTGTCGATCGTTAATTAAT
CACCTCCAAGATCCCGGACGAGTGCTGGGGCGTCGGTTTCCACTATCGGCGAGTACTTCTACACAGCCAT
CGGTCCAGACGGCCGCGCTTCTGCGGGCGATTTGTGTACGCCCGACAGTCCCGGCTCCGGATCGGACGAT
TGCGTCGCATCGACCCTGCGCCCAAGCTGCATCATCGAAATTGCCGTCAACCAAGCTCTGATAGAGTTGG
TCAAGACCAATGCGGAGCATATACGCCCGGAGCCGCGGCGATCCTGCAAGCTCCGGATGCCTCCGCTCGA
AGTAGCGCGTCTGCTGCTCCATACAAGCCAACCACGGCCTCCAGAAGAAGATGTTGGCGACCTCGTATTG
GGAATCCCCGAACATCGCCTCGCTCCAGTCAATGACCGCTGTTATGCGGCCATTGTCCGTCAGGACATTG
TTGGAGCCGAAATCCGCGTGCACGAGGTGCCGGACTTCGGGGCAGTCCTCGGCCCAAAGCATCAGCTCAT
CGAGAGCCTGCGCGACGGACGCACTGACGGTGTCGTCCATCACAGTTTGCCAGTGATACACATGGGGATC
AGCAATCGCGCATATGAAATCACGCCATGTAGTGTATTGACCGATTCCTTGCGGTCCGAATGGGCCGAAC
CCGCTCGTCTGGCTAAGATCGGCCGCAGCGATCGCATCCATGGCCTCCGCGACCGGCTGCAGAACAGCGG
GCAGTTCGGTTTCAGGCAGGTCTTGCAACGTGACACCCTGTGCACGGCGGGAGATGCAATAGGTCAGGCT
CTCGCTGAATTCCCCAATGTCAAGCACTTCCGGAATCGGGAGCGCGGCCGATGCAAAGTGCCGATAAACA
TAACGATCTTTGTAGAAACCATCGGCGCAGCTATTTACCCGCAGGACATATCCACGCCCTCCTACATCGA
AGCTGAAAGCACGAGATTCTTCGCCCTCCGAGAGCTGCATCAGGTCGGACACGCTGTCGAACTTTTCGAT
CAGAAACTTCTCGACAGACGTCGCGGTGAGTTCAGGCTTTTTCATCCTAGGAGAGATAGATTTGTAGAGA
GAGACTGGTGATTTCAGCGTGTCCTCTCCAAATGAAATGAACTTCCTTATATAGAGGAAGGGTCTTGCGA
AGGATAGTGGGATTGTGCGTCATCCCTTACGTCAGTGGAGATATCACATCAATCCACTTGCTTTGAAGAC
GTGGTTGGAACGTCTTCTTTTTCCACGATGCTCCTCGTGGGTGGGGGTCCATCTTTGGGACCACTGTCGG
CAGAGGCATCTTGAACGATAGCCTTTCCTTTATCGCAATGATGGCATTTGTAGGTGCCACCTTCCTTTTC
TACTGTCCTTTTGATGAAGTGACAGATAGCTGGGCAATGGAATCCGAGGAGGTTTCCCGATATTACCCTT
TGTTGAAAAGTCTCAATAGCCCTTTGGTCTTCTGAGACTGTATCTTTGATATTCTTGGAGTAGACGAGAG
TGTCGTGCTCCACCATGTTCACATCAATCCACTTGCTTTGAAGACGTGGTTGGAACGTCTTCTTTTTCCA
CGATGCTCCTCGTGGGTGGGGGTCCATCTTTGGGACCACTGTCGGCAGAGGCATCTTGAACGATAGCCTT
TCCTTTATCGCAATGATGGCATTTGTAGGTGCCACCTTCCTTTTCTACTGTCCTTTTGATGAAGTGACAG
ATAGCTGGGCAATGGAATCCGAGGAGGTTTCCCGATATTACCCTTTGTTGAAAAGTCTCAATAGCCCTTT
GGTCTTCTGAGACTGTATCTTTGATATTCTTGGAGTAGACGAGAGTGTCGTGCTCCACCATG
